Addgene plasmid #136155: pCDNA4.TO-K6-2xCSTREP
Purpose: Expresses C-terminally strep tagged Kaposi's Sarcoma Associated Herpesvirus (KSHV) K6
Depositing lab: Britt Glaunsinger. Depositing organization: University of California, Berkeley. Publication: Global mapping of herpesvirus-host protein complexes reveals a transcription strategy for late genes. Davis ZH, Verschueren E, Jang GM, Kleffman K, Johnson JR, Park J, Von Dollen J, Maher MC, Johnson T, Newton W, Jager S, Shales M, Horner J, Hernandez RD, Krogan NJ, Glaunsinger BA. Mol Cell. 2015 Jan 22;57(2):349-60. doi: 10.1016/j.molcel.2014.11.026. Epub 2014 Dec 24. PubMed 25544563.
Backbone
  Vector backbone: pCDNA4.TO
  Backbone manufacturer: Invitrogen
  Vector type: Mammalian Expression
  Selectable markers: Zeocin
Growth in bacteria
  Bacterial resistance: Ampicillin, 100 μg/mL
  Growth temperature: 37°C
  Growth strain: DH5alpha
  Copy number: High Copy
Gene/Insert
  Gene/Insert name: K6
  Species: Kaposi's sarcoma-associated herpesvirus (KSHV)
  Promoter: CMV
  Cloning method: Restriction Enzyme; 5′ cloning site Unknown (unknown if destroyed)
  Sequencing primers: 5′ CGCAAATGGGCGGTAGGCGTG; 3′ TAGAAGGCACAGTCGAGGCT
Resource information
  A portion of this plasmid was derived from a plasmid made by: cDNA of reactivated TREx BCBL-1-RTA cells
Terms and licenses: Academic/Nonprofit Terms; Industry Terms: Not Available to Industry
How to cite: pCDNA4.TO-K6-2xCSTREP was a gift from Britt Glaunsinger (Addgene plasmid # 136155 ; http://n2t.net/addgene:136155 ; RRID:Addgene_136155)
