[The description below was written by a language model from this plasmid's Addgene catalogue record and pLannotate feature annotations shown in this document.]
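Description:
pCDNA4.TO-K6-2xCSTREP is a mammalian expression plasmid of about 5.4 kb built on the Invitrogen pcDNA4/TO backbone, carrying the K6 open reading frame of Kaposi's sarcoma-associated herpesvirus (KSHV, human herpesvirus 8). According to the record, the viral sequence was derived from cDNA of reactivated TREx BCBL-1-RTA cells and inserted by restriction cloning, although the cloning sites are not recorded. In bacteria the plasmid is maintained at high copy through a ColE1/pUC-type origin and selected with ampicillin via the β-lactamase gene. An f1 origin is also present. For selection in mammalian cells, a Sh ble (BleoR) cassette confers Zeocin resistance. It is driven by the SV40 early promoter, with an EM7 promoter for bacterial expression, and terminated by the SV40 polyadenylation signal.

K6 expression is driven by the human CMV immediate-early enhancer and promoter and terminated by the bovine growth hormone polyadenylation signal. Two short tet operator matches lie immediately downstream of the CMV promoter, annotated by the software as fragments of tet-regulated promoters. They correspond to the tandem TetO sites typical of this backbone. These sites allow transcription to be repressed in cells that express the Tet repressor and induced with tetracycline or doxycycline, while expression is constitutive in cells lacking the repressor. The name and stated purpose indicate a C-terminal double Strep tag fused to K6. The feature table does not annotate this tag separately, but unannotated sequence lies between the K6 coding region and the polyadenylation signal, where it would be expected. The associated study mapped herpesvirus-host protein complexes, so the plasmid is suited to expressing tagged K6 in mammalian cells for Strep-based affinity purification and identification of interacting host proteins.
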