Features (pLannotate 1.2.2; 22 found; start..end, strand, type, name):
     28..80      -  misc_feature   bom (fragment): basis of mobility region from pBR322
    235..614     +  enhancer       CMV enhancer: human cytomegalovirus immediate early enhancer
    615..818     +  promoter       CMV promoter: human cytomegalovirus (CMV) immediate early promoter
    820..839     +  promoter       PLtetO-1 promoter (fragment): modified phage lambda PL promoter with tet operator sites (Lutz and Bujard, 1997)
    841..860     +  promoter       PLtetO-1 promoter (fragment): modified phage lambda PL promoter with tet operator sites (Lutz and Bujard, 1997)
    868..901     +  promoter       TRE3GV promoter (fragment): 3rd-generation Tet-responsive promoter that can be activated by binding of Tet-On® 3G, optimized for retroviral and lentiviral vectors
   1025..1309    +  CDS            K6: K6_HHV8P - Protein inferred from homology: Swiss-Prot protein existence level 3. From Human herpesvirus 8 type P (isolate GK18) (HHV-8) (Kaposi's sarcoma-associated herpesvirus).
   1455..1679    +  polyA_signal   bGH poly(A) signal: bovine growth hormone polyadenylation signal
   1683..1704    +  promoter       SV40 promoter (fragment): SV40 enhancer and early promoter
   1725..2153    +  rep_origin     f1 ori (sequence partly withheld): f1 bacteriophage origin of replication; arrow indicates direction of (+) strand synthesis
   2167..2496    +  promoter       SV40 promoter: SV40 enhancer and early promoter
   2544..2591    +  promoter       EM7 promoter: synthetic bacterial promoter&nbsp
   2610..2984    +  CDS            BleoR: antibiotic-binding protein; Sh ble from Streptoalloteichus hindustanus; confers resistance to bleomycin, phleomycin, and Zeocin™
   2994..3119    +  CDS            ble (fragment): BLE_KLEPN - Experimental evidence at protein level: Swiss-Prot protein existence level 1. Binding protein with a strong affinity to the bleomycin family of antibiotics. Binds to CL990; an antimitotic-antibiotic compound. From Klebsiella pneumoniae.
   3114..3235    +  polyA_signal   SV40 poly(A) signal: SV40 polyadenylation signal
   3308..3324    -  protein_bind   lac operator: The lac repressor binds to the lac operator to inhibit transcription in E. coli. This inhibition can be relieved by adding lactose or isopropyl-β-D-thiogalactopyranoside (IPTG). lac repressor encoded by lacI
   3332..3362    -  promoter       lac promoter: promoter for the E. coli lac operon
   3377..3398    -  protein_bind   CAP binding site: CAP binding activates transcription in the presence of cAMP. E. coli catabolite activator protein
   3411..3503    -  CDS            lacI (fragment): lac repressor; lacI; The lac repressor binds to the lac operator to inhibit transcription in E. coli. This inhibition can be relieved by adding lactose or isopropyl-β-D-thiogalactopyranoside (IPTG).
   3686..4274    -  rep_origin     ori: high-copy-number ColE1/pMB1/pBR322/pUC origin of replication
   4445..5305    -  CDS            AmpR: β-lactamase; bla; confers resistance to ampicillin, carbenicillin, and related antibiotics
   5306..5410    -  promoter       AmpR promoter: bla
>Addgene plasmid #136155 | pCDNA4.TO-K6-2xCSTREP | addgene full sequence | sequence record 267368 | Addgene NGS Result
GACGGATCGGGAGATCTCCCGATCCCCTATGGTGCACTCTCAGTACAATCTGCTCTGATGCCGCATAGTT
AAGCCAGTATCTGCTCCCTGCTTGTGTGTTGGAGGTCGCTGAGTAGTGCGCGAGCAAAATTTAAGCTACA
ACAAGGCAAGGCTTGACCGACAATTGCATGAAGAATCTGCTTAGGGTTAGGCGTTTTGCGCTGCTTCGCG
ATGTACGGGCCAGATATACGCGTTGACATTGATTATTGACTAGTTATTAATAGTAATCAATTACGGGGTC
ATTAGTTCATAGCCCATATATGGAGTTCCGCGTTACATAACTTACGGTAAATGGCCCGCCTGGCTGACCG
CCCAACGACCCCCGCCCATTGACGTCAATAATGACGTATGTTCCCATAGTAACGCCAATAGGGACTTTCC
ATTGACGTCAATGGGTGGAGTATTTACGGTAAACTGCCCACTTGGCAGTACATCAAGTGTATCATATGCC
AAGTACGCCCCCTATTGACGTCAATGACGGTAAATGGCCCGCCTGGCATTATGCCCAGTACATGACCTTA
TGGGACTTTCCTACTTGGCAGTACATCTACGTATTAGTCATCGCTATTACCATGGTGATGCGGTTTTGGC
AGTACATCAATGGGCGTGGATAGCGGTTTGACTCACGGGGATTTCCAAGTCTCCACCCCATTGACGTCAA
TGGGAGTTTGTTTTGGCACCAAAATCAACGGGACTTTCCAAAATGTCGTAACAACTCCGCCCCATTGACG
CAAATGGGCGGTAGGCGTGTACGGTGGGAGGTCTATATAAGCAGAGCTCTCCCTATCAGTGATAGAGATC
TCCCTATCAGTGATAGAGATCGTCGACGAGCTCGTTTAGTGAACCGTCAGATCGCCTGGAGACGCCATCC
ACGCTGTTTTGACCTCCATAGAAGACACCGGGACCGATCCAGCCTCCGGACTCTAGCGTTTAAACTTAAG
CTTGGTACCGAGCTCGGATCCACTAGTCCAGTGTGGTGGAATTCATGGCCCCCGTCCACGTTTTATGCTG
CGTTAGCGTACTGCTTGCCACGTTTTACCTGACGCCCACAGAAAGCGCGGGGTCACTCGTGTCGTACACG
CCTAATAGCTGCTGCTACGGGTTCCAGCAGCACCCACCGCCCGTCCAAATTCTAAAAGAGTGGTATCCCA
CGTCCCCAGCGTGCCCAAAACCCGGAGTTATTTTGCTGACCAAGCGAGGGCGTCAGATCTGCGCAGACCC
TTCCAAAAACTGGGTTAGGCAGCTGATGCAGCGGCTGCCTGCCATAGCTTCGGGGCGGCCGCTCGAGGGA
GGCGGTGGATGGAGCCACCCCCAGTTCGAGAAGGGCGGCGGCAGCGGCGGCGGCAGCGGCGGCGGCAGCT
GGAGCCACCCCCAGTTCGAGAAGGGGCCCGTTTAAACCCGCTGATCAGCCTCGACTGTGCCTTCTAGTTG
CCAGCCATCTGTTGTTTGCCCCTCCCCCGTGCCTTCCTTGACCCTGGAAGGTGCCACTCCCACTGTCCTT
TCCTAATAAAATGAGGAAATTGCATCGCATTGTCTGAGTAGGTGTCATTCTATTCTGGGGGGTGGGGTGG
GGCAGGACAGCAAGGGGGAGGATTGGGAAGACAATAGCAGGCATGCTGGGGATGCGGTGGGCTCTATGGC
TTCTGAGGCGGAAAGAACCAGCTGGGGCTCTAGGGGGTATCCCC
[124 nt withheld, positions 1725-1848]
C
[91 nt withheld, positions 1850-1940]
A
[49 nt withheld, positions 1942-1990]
CCTTTGACGTTGGAGTCCACGTTCTTT
[37 nt withheld, positions 2018-2054]
ACCCTATCTCGGTCTATTCTTTTGATTTATAAGGGATTTTGCCGATTTCGGCCTATTGGTTAAAAAATGA
GCTGATTTAACAAAAATTTAACGCGAATTAATTCTGTGGAATGTGTGTCAGTTAGGGTGTGGAAAGTCCC
CAGGCTCCCCAGCAGGCAGAAGTATGCAAAGCATGCATCTCAATTAGTCAGCAACCAGGTGTGGAAAGTC
CCCAGGCTCCCCAGCAGGCAGAAGTATGCAAAGCATGCATCTCAATTAGTCAGCAACCATAGTCCCGCCC
CTAACTCCGCCCATCCCGCCCCTAACTCCGCCCAGTTCCGCCCATTCTCCGCCCCATGGCTGACTAATTT
TTTTTATTTATGCAGAGGCCGAGGCCGCCTCTGCCTCTGAGCTATTCCAGAAGTAGTGAGGAGGCTTTTT
TGGAGGCCTAGGCTTTTGCAAAAAGCTCCCGGGAGCTTGTATATCCATTTTCGGATCTGATCAGCACGTG
TTGACAATTAATCATCGGCATAGTATATCGGCATAGTATAATACGACAAGGTGAGGAACTAAACCATGGC
CAAGTTGACCAGTGCCGTTCCGGTGCTCACCGCGCGCGACGTCGCCGGAGCGGTCGAGTTCTGGACCGAC
CGGCTCGGGTTCTCCCGGGACTTCGTGGAGGACGACTTCGCCGGTGTGGTCCGGGACGACGTGACCCTGT
TCATCAGCGCGGTCCAGGACCAGGTGGTGCCGGACAACACCCTGGCCTGGGTGTGGGTGCGCGGCCTGGA
CGAGCTGTACGCCGAGTGGTCGGAGGTCGTGTCCACGAACTTCCGGGACGCCTCCGGGCCGGCCATGACC
GAGATCGGCGAGCAGCCGTGGGGGCGGGAGTTCGCCCTGCGCGACCCGGCCGGCAACTGCGTGCACTTCG
TGGCCGAGGAGCAGGACTGACACGTGCTACGAGATTTCGATTCCACCGCCGCCTTCTATGAAAGGTTGGG
CTTCGGAATCGTTTTCCGGGACGCCGGCTGGATGATCCTCCAGCGCGGGGATCTCATGCTGGAGTTCTTC
GCCCACCCCAACTTGTTTATTGCAGCTTATAATGGTTACAAATAAAGCAATAGCATCACAAATTTCACAA
ATAAAGCATTTTTTTCACTGCATTCTAGTTGTGGTTTGTCCAAACTCATCAATGTATCTTATCATGTCTG
TATACCGTCGACCTCTAGCTAGAGCTTGGCGTAATCATGGTCATAGCTGTTTCCTGTGTGAAATTGTTAT
CCGCTCACAATTCCACACAACATACGAGCCGGAAGCATAAAGTGTAAAGCCTGGGGTGCCTAATGAGTGA
GCTAACTCACATTAATTGCGTTGCGCTCACTGCCCGCTTTCCAGTCGGGAAACCTGTCGTGCCAGCTGCA
TTAATGAATCGGCCAACGCGCGGGGAGAGGCGGTTTGCGTATTGGGCGCTCTTCCGCTTCCTCGCTCACT
GACTCGCTGCGCTCGGTCGTTCGGCTGCGGCGAGCGGTATCAGCTCACTCAAAGGCGGTAATACGGTTAT
CCACAGAATCAGGGGATAACGCAGGAAAGAACATGTGAGCAAAAGGCCAGCAAAAGGCCAGGAACCGTAA
AAAGGCCGCGTTGCTGGCGTTTTTCCATAGGCTCCGCCCCCCTGACGAGCATCACAAAAATCGACGCTCA
AGTCAGAGGTGGCGAAACCCGACAGGACTATAAAGATACCAGGCGTTTCCCCCTGGAAGCTCCCTCGTGC
GCTCTCCTGTTCCGACCCTGCCGCTTACCGGATACCTGTCCGCCTTTCTCCCTTCGGGAAGCGTGGCGCT
TTCTCATAGCTCACGCTGTAGGTATCTCAGTTCGGTGTAGGTCGTTCGCTCCAAGCTGGGCTGTGTGCAC
GAACCCCCCGTTCAGCCCGACCGCTGCGCCTTATCCGGTAACTATCGTCTTGAGTCCAACCCGGTAAGAC
ACGACTTATCGCCACTGGCAGCAGCCACTGGTAACAGGATTAGCAGAGCGAGGTATGTAGGCGGTGCTAC
AGAGTTCTTGAAGTGGTGGCCTAACTACGGCTACACTAGAAGAACAGTATTTGGTATCTGCGCTCTGCTG
AAGCCAGTTACCTTCGGAAAAAGAGTTGGTAGCTCTTGATCCGGCAAACAAACCACCGCTGGTAGCGGTG
GTTTTTTTGTTTGCAAGCAGCAGATTACGCGCAGAAAAAAAGGATCTCAAGAAGATCCTTTGATCTTTTC
TACGGGGTCTGACGCTCAGTGGAACGAAAACTCACGTTAAGGGATTTTGGTCATGAGATTATCAAAAAGG
ATCTTCACCTAGATCCTTTTAAATTAAAAATGAAGTTTTAAATCAATCTAAAGTATATATGAGTAAACTT
GGTCTGACAGTTACCAATGCTTAATCAGTGAGGCACCTATCTCAGCGATCTGTCTATTTCGTTCATCCAT
AGTTGCCTGACTCCCCGTCGTGTAGATAACTACGATACGGGAGGGCTTACCATCTGGCCCCAGTGCTGCA
ATGATACCGCGAGACCCACGCTCACCGGCTCCAGATTTATCAGCAATAAACCAGCCAGCCGGAAGGGCCG
AGCGCAGAAGTGGTCCTGCAACTTTATCCGCCTCCATCCAGTCTATTAATTGTTGCCGGGAAGCTAGAGT
AAGTAGTTCGCCAGTTAATAGTTTGCGCAACGTTGTTGCCATTGCTACAGGCATCGTGGTGTCACGCTCG
TCGTTTGGTATGGCTTCATTCAGCTCCGGTTCCCAACGATCAAGGCGAGTTACATGATCCCCCATGTTGT
GCAAAAAAGCGGTTAGCTCCTTCGGTCCTCCGATCGTTGTCAGAAGTAAGTTGGCCGCAGTGTTATCACT
CATGGTTATGGCAGCACTGCATAATTCTCTTACTGTCATGCCATCCGTAAGATGCTTTTCTGTGACTGGT
GAGTACTCAACCAAGTCATTCTGAGAATAGTGTATGCGGCGACCGAGTTGCTCTTGCCCGGCGTCAATAC
GGGATAATACCGCGCCACATAGCAGAACTTTAAAAGTGCTCATCATTGGAAAACGTTCTTCGGGGCGAAA
ACTCTCAAGGATCTTACCGCTGTTGAGATCCAGTTCGATGTAACCCACTCGTGCACCCAACTGATCTTCA
GCATCTTTTACTTTCACCAGCGTTTCTGGGTGAGCAAAAACAGGAAGGCAAAATGCCGCAAAAAAGGGAA
TAAGGGCGACACGGAAATGTTGAATACTCATACTCTTCCTTTTTCAATATTATTGAAGCATTTATCAGGG
TTATTGTCTCATGAGCGGATACATATTTGAATGTATTTAGAAAAATAAACAAATAGGGGTTCCGCGCACA
TTTCCCCGAAAAGTGCCACCTGACGTC
